>Addgene plasmid #55011 | mCherry-CD36-C-10 | addgene full sequence | sequence record 313445 | Addgene NGS Result
CCCCTGATTCTGTGGATAACCGTATTACCGCCATGCATTAGTTATTAATAGTAATCAATTACGGGGTCAT
TAGTTCATAGCCCATATATGGAGTTCCGCGTTACATAACTTACGGTAAATGGCCCGCCTGGCTGACCGCC
CAACGACCCCCGCCCATTGACGTCAATAATGACGTATGTTCCCATAGTAACGCCAATAGGGACTTTCCAT
TGACGTCAATGGGTGGAGTATTTACGGTAAACTGCCCACTTGGCAGTACATCAAGTGTATCATATGCCAA
GTACGCCCCCTATTGACGTCAATGACGGTAAATGGCCCGCCTGGCATTATGCCCAGTACATGACCTTATG
GGACTTTCCTACTTGGCAGTACATCTACGTATTAGTCATCGCTATTACCATGGTGATGCGGTTTTGGCAG
TACATCAATGGGCGTGGATAGCGGTTTGACTCACGGGGATTTCCAAGTCTCCACCCCATTGACGTCAATG
GGAGTTTGTTTTGGCACCAAAATCAACGGGACTTTCCAAAATGTCGTAACAACTCCGCCCCATTGACGCA
AATGGGCGGTAGGCGTGTACGGTGGGAGGTCTATATAAGCAGAGCTGGTTTAGTGAACCGTCAGATCCGC
TAGCGCTACCGGTCGCCACCATGGTGAGCAAGGGCGAGGAGGATAACATGGCCATCATCAAGGAGTTCAT
GCGCTTCAAGGTGCACATGGAGGGCTCCGTGAACGGCCACGAGTTCGAGATCGAGGGCGAGGGCGAGGGC
CGCCCCTACGAGGGCACCCAGACCGCCAAGCTGAAGGTGACCAAGGGTGGCCCCCTGCCCTTCGCCTGGG
ACATCCTGTCCCCTCAGTTCATGTACGGCTCCAAGGCCTACGTGAAGCACCCCGCCGACATCCCCGACTA
CTTGAAGCTGTCCTTCCCCGAGGGCTTCAAGTGGGAGCGCGTGATGAACTTCGAGGACGGCGGCGTGGTG
ACCGTGACCCAGGACTCCTCCCTGCAGGACGGCGAGTTCATCTACAAGGTGAAGCTGCGCGGCACCAACT
TCCCCTCCGACGGCCCCGTAATGCAGAAGAAGACCATGGGCTGGGAGGCCTCCTCCGAGCGGATGTACCC
CGAGGACGGCGCCCTGAAGGGCGAGATCAAGCAGAGGCTGAAGCTGAAGGACGGCGGCCACTACGACGCT
GAGGTCAAGACCACCTACAAGGCCAAGAAGCCCGTGCAGCTGCCCGGCGCCTACAACGTCAACATCAAGT
TGGACATCACCTCCCACAACGAGGACTACACCATCGTGGAACAGTACGAACGCGCCGAGGGCCGCCACTC
CACCGGCGGCATGGACGAGCTGTACAAGTCCGGACTCAGATCTGGCAGCAGTGGAGGTGGCTGTGACCGG
AACTGTGGGCTCATCGCTGGGGCTGTCATTGGTGCTGTCCTGGCTGTGTTTGGAGGTATTCTAATGCCAG
TTGGAGACCTGCTTATCCAGAAGACAATTAAAAAGCAAGTTGTCCTCGAAGAAGGTACAATTGCTTTTAA
AAATTGGGTTAAAACAGGCACAGAAGTTTACAGACAGTTTTGGATCTTTGATGTGCAAAATCCACAGGAA
GTGATGATGAACAGCAGCAACATTCAAGTTAAGCAAAGAGGTCCTTATACGTACAGAGTTCGTTTTCTAG
CCAAGGAAAATGTAACCCAGGACGCTGAGGACAACACAGTCTCTTTCCTGCAGCCCAATGGTGCCATCTT
CGAACCTTCACTATCAGTTGGAACAGAGGCTGACAACTTCACAGTTCTCAATCTGGCTGTGGCAGCTGCA
TCCCATATCTATCAAAATCAATTTGTTCAAATGATCCTCAATTCACTTATTAACAAGTCAAAATCTTCTA
TGTTCCAAGTCAGAACTTTGAGAGAACTGTTATGGGGCTATAGGGATCCATTTTTGAGTTTGGTTCCGTA
CCCTGTTACTACCACAGTTGGTCTGTTTTATCCTTACAACAATACTGCAGATGGAGTTTATAAAGTTTTC
AATGGAAAAGATAACATAAGTAAAGTTGCCATAATCGACACATATAAAGGTAAAAGGAATCTGTCCTATT
GGGAAAGTCACTGCGACATGATTAATGGTACAGATGCAGCCTCATTTCCACCTTTTGTTGAGAAAAGCCA
GGTATTGCAGTTCTTTTCTTCTGATATTTGCAGGTCAATCTATGCTGTATTTGAATCCGACGTTAATCTG
AAAGGAATCCCTGTGTATAGATTTGTTCTTCCATCCAAGGCCTTTGCCTCTCCAGTTGAAAACCCAGACA
ACTATTGTTTCTGCACAGAAAAAATTATCTCAAAAAATTGTACATCATATGGTGTGCTAGACATCAGCAA
ATGCAAAGAAGGGAGACCTGTGTACATTTCACTTCCTCATTTTCTGTATGCAAGTCCTGATGTTTCAGAA
CCTATTGATGGATTAAACCCAAATGAAGAAGAACATAGGACATACTTGGATATTGAACCTATAACTGGAT
TCACTTTACAATTTGCAAAACGGCTGCAGGTCAACCTATTGGTCAAGCCATCAGAAAAAATTCAAGTATT
AAAGAATCTGAAGAGGAACTATATTGTGCCTATTCTTTGGCTTAATGAGACTGGGACCATTGGTGATGAG
AAGGCAAACATGTTCAGAAGTCAAGTAACTGGAAAAATAAACCTCCTTGGCCTGATAGAAATGATCTTAC
TCAGTGTTGGTGTGGTGATGTTTGTTGCTTTTATGATTTCATATTGTGCATGCAGATCGAAAACAATAAA
ATAAGAATTCTGCAGTCGACGGTACCGCGGGCCCGGGATCCACCGGATCTAGATAACTGATCATAATCAG
CCATACCACATTTGTAGAGGTTTTACTTGCTTTAAAAAACCTCCCACACCTCCCCCTGAACCTGAAACAT
AAAATGAATGCAATTGTTGTTGTTAACTTGTTTATTGCAGCTTATAATGGTTACAAATAAAGCAATAGCA
TCACAAATTTCACAAATAAAGCATTTTTTTCACTGCATTCTAGTTGTGGTTTGTCCAAACTCATCAATGT
ATCTTAACGCGTAAATTGTAAGCGTTAATATTTTGTTAAAATTCGCGTTAAATTTTTGTTAAATCAGCTC
ATTTTTTAACCAATAGGCCGAAATCGGCAAAATCCCTTATAAATCAAAAGAATAGACCGAGATAGGGT
[37 nt withheld, positions 3219-3255]
AAAGAACGTGGACTCCAACGTCAAAGG
[49 nt withheld, positions 3283-3331]
T
[91 nt withheld, positions 3333-3423]
G
[124 nt withheld, positions 3425-3548]
CAGGTGGCACTTTTCGGGGAAATGTGCGCGGAACCCCTATTTGTTTATTTTTCTAAATACATTCAAATAT
GTATCCGCTCATGAGACAATAACCCTGATAAATGCTTCAATAATATTGAAAAAGGAAGAGTCCTGAGGCG
GAAAGAACCAGCTGTGGAATGTGTGTCAGTTAGGGTGTGGAAAGTCCCCAGGCTCCCCAGCAGGCAGAAG
TATGCAAAGCATGCATCTCAATTAGTCAGCAACCAGGTGTGGAAAGTCCCCAGGCTCCCCAGCAGGCAGA
AGTATGCAAAGCATGCATCTCAATTAGTCAGCAACCATAGTCCCGCCCCTAACTCCGCCCATCCCGCCCC
TAACTCCGCCCAGTTCCGCCCATTCTCCGCCCCATGGCTGACTAATTTTTTTTATTTATGCAGAGGCCGA
GGCCGCCTCGGCCTCTGAGCTATTCCAGAAGTAGTGAGGAGGCTTTTTTGGAGGCCTAGGCTTTTGCAAA
GATCGATCAAGAGACAGGATGAGGATCGTTTCGCATGATTGAACAAGATGGATTGCACGCAGGTTCTCCG
GCCGCTTGGGTGGAGAGGCTATTCGGCTATGACTGGGCACAACAGACAATCGGCTGCTCTGATGCCGCCG
TGTTCCGGCTGTCAGCGCAGGGGCGCCCGGTTCTTTTTGTCAAGACCGACCTGTCCGGTGCCCTGAATGA
ACTGCAAGACGAGGCAGCGCGGCTATCGTGGCTGGCCACGACGGGCGTTCCTTGCGCAGCTGTGCTCGAC
GTTGTCACTGAAGCGGGAAGGGACTGGCTGCTATTGGGCGAAGTGCCGGGGCAGGATCTCCTGTCATCTC
ACCTTGCTCCTGCCGAGAAAGTATCCATCATGGCTGATGCAATGCGGCGGCTGCATACGCTTGATCCGGC
TACCTGCCCATTCGACCACCAAGCGAAACATCGCATCGAGCGAGCACGTACTCGGATGGAAGCCGGTCTT
GTCGATCAGGATGATCTGGACGAAGAGCATCAGGGGCTCGCGCCAGCCGAACTGTTCGCCAGGCTCAAGG
CGAGCATGCCCGACGGCGAGGATCTCGTCGTGACCCATGGCGATGCCTGCTTGCCGAATATCATGGTGGA
AAATGGCCGCTTTTCTGGATTCATCGACTGTGGCCGGCTGGGTGTGGCGGACCGCTATCAGGACATAGCG
TTGGCTACCCGTGATATTGCTGAAGAGCTTGGCGGCGAATGGGCTGACCGCTTCCTCGTGCTTTACGGTA
TCGCCGCTCCCGATTCGCAGCGCATCGCCTTCTATCGCCTTCTTGACGAGTTCTTCTGAGCGGGACTCTG
GGGTTCGAAATGACCGACCAAGCGACGCCCAACCTGCCATCACGAGATTTCGATTCCACCGCCGCCTTCT
ATGAAAGGTTGGGCTTCGGAATCGTTTTCCGGGACGCCGGCTGGATGATCCTCCAGCGCGGGGATCTCAT
GCTGGAGTTCTTCGCCCACCCTAGGGGGAGGCTAACTGAAACACGGAAGGAGACAATACCGGAAGGAACC
CGCGCTATGACGGCAATAAAAAGACAGAATAAAACGCACGGTGTTGGGTCGTTTGTTCATAAACGCGGGG
TTCGGTCCCAGGGCTGGCACTCTGTCGATACCCCACCGAGACCCCATTGGGGCCAATACGCCCGCGTTTC
TTCCTTTTCCCCACCCCACCCCCCAAGTTCGGGTGAAGGCCCAGGGCTCGCAGCCAACGTCGGGGCGGCA
GGCCCTGCCATAGCCTCAGGTTACTCATATATACTTTAGATTGATTTAAAACTTCATTTTTAATTTAAAA
GGATCTAGGTGAAGATCCTTTTTGATAATCTCATGACCAAAATCCCTTAACGTGAGTTTTCGTTCCACTG
AGCGTCAGACCCCGTAGAAAAGATCAAAGGATCTTCTTGAGATCCTTTTTTTCTGCGCGTAATCTGCTGC
TTGCAAACAAAAAAACCACCGCTACCAGCGGTGGTTTGTTTGCCGGATCAAGAGCTACCAACTCTTTTTC
CGAAGGTAACTGGCTTCAGCAGAGCGCAGATACCAAATACTGTTCTTCTAGTGTAGCCGTAGTTAGGCCA
CCACTTCAAGAACTCTGTAGCACCGCCTACATACCTCGCTCTGCTAATCCTGTTACCAGTGGCTGCTGCC
AGTGGCGATAAGTCGTGTCTTACCGGGTTGGACTCAAGACGATAGTTACCGGATAAGGCGCAGCGGTCGG
GCTGAACGGGGGGTTCGTGCACACAGCCCAGCTTGGAGCGAACGACCTACACCGAACTGAGATACCTACA
GCGTGAGCTATGAGAAAGCGCCACGCTTCCCGAAGGGAGAAAGGCGGACAGGTATCCGGTAAGCGGCAGG
GTCGGAACAGGAGAGCGCACGAGGGAGCTTCCAGGGGGAAACGCCTGGTATCTTTATAGTCCTGTCGGGT
TTCGCCACCTCTGACTTGAGCGTCGATTTTTGTGATGCTCGTCAGGGGGGCGGAGCCTATGGAAAAACGC
CAGCAACGCGGCCTTTTTACGGTTCCTGGCCTTTTGCTGGCCTTTTGCTCACATGTTCTTTCCTGCGTTA
T
Features (pLannotate 1.2.2; 16 found; start..end, strand, type, name):
      1..31      +  rep_origin     RSF ori (fragment): Plasmids containing the RSF 1030 origin of replication can be propagated in E. coli cells that contain additional plasmids with compatible origins.
     99..402     +  enhancer       CMV enhancer: human cytomegalovirus immediate early enhancer
    403..606     +  promoter       CMV promoter: human cytomegalovirus (CMV) immediate early promoter
    651..1358    +  CDS            mCherry: mCherry is a basic (constitutively fluorescent) red fluorescent protein published in 2004, derived from Discosoma sp.. It is reported to be a very rapidly-maturing monomer with low acid sensitivity.
   1389..2801    +  CDS            CD36: CD36_HUMAN - Also known as GP3B, GP4. Experimental evidence at protein level: Swiss-Prot protein existence level 1. (Microbial infection) Directly mediates cytoadherence of Plasmodium falciparum parasitized erythrocytes and the internalization of particles independently of TLR signaling. From Homo sapiens (Human).
   2805..2841    +  misc_feature   MCS (fragment): multiple cloning site
   2858..2942    +  CDS            large T antigen (fragment): large T antigen from SV40 (simian virus 40)
   2965..3086    +  polyA_signal   SV40 poly(A) signal: SV40 polyadenylation signal
   3120..3548    -  rep_origin     f1 ori (sequence partly withheld): f1 bacteriophage origin of replication; arrow indicates direction of (+) strand synthesis
   3575..3679    +  promoter       AmpR promoter: bla
   3681..4038    +  promoter       SV40 promoter: SV40 enhancer and early promoter
   4073..4867    +  CDS            NeoR/KanR: aminoglycoside phosphotransferase from Tn5; aph(3')-II (or nptII); confers resistance to neomycin, kanamycin, and G418 (Geneticin®)
   4888..5040    +  CDS            ble (fragment): BLE_KLEPN - Experimental evidence at protein level: Swiss-Prot protein existence level 1. Binding protein with a strong affinity to the bleomycin family of antibiotics. Binds to CL990; an antimitotic-antibiotic compound. From Klebsiella pneumoniae.
   5099..5146    +  polyA_signal   HSV TK poly(A) signal: herpes simplex virus thymidine kinase polyadenylation signal (Cole and Stacy, 1985)
   5237..5253    -  polyA_signal   bGH poly(A) signal (fragment): bovine growth hormone polyadenylation signal
   5475..6063    +  rep_origin     ori: high-copy-number ColE1/pMB1/pBR322/pUC origin of replication
