[The description below was written by a language model from this plasmid's Addgene catalogue record and pLannotate feature annotations shown in this document.]
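Description:
mCherry-CD36-C-10 is a mammalian expression plasmid built on the mCherry-C1 backbone, a C1-type fluorescent protein fusion vector, and carries human CD36 fused to the C-terminus of the red fluorescent protein mCherry. The sequenced record is 6,139 nt. Expression is driven by the human cytomegalovirus immediate early enhancer and promoter, followed by the mCherry coding sequence, a short linker region (the gap between the two annotated coding regions is consistent with the ten-residue linker suggested by the "-10" in the name), and then the CD36 open reading frame. Remnants of the multiple cloning site follow the insert, and the transcript is terminated by the SV40 polyadenylation signal. The small "large T antigen" fragment annotated just upstream of that signal most likely reflects SV40-derived sequence flanking the poly(A) region rather than a functional element.

The plasmid is propagated in E. coli through a high-copy ColE1/pUC-type origin and selected with kanamycin. A single NeoR/KanR (aminoglycoside phosphotransferase) gene serves in both hosts. It sits downstream of a bacterial bla promoter and the SV40 enhancer/early promoter and ends with the HSV TK poly(A) signal, so it also confers G418 resistance for selecting stably transfected mammalian cells. An f1 origin is present for single-stranded DNA production. The short RSF ori, ble and bGH poly(A) fragments appear to be incidental annotation matches.

CD36 is a membrane glycoprotein and scavenger receptor, and the record lists the fusion's localization as membrane, with excitation at 587 nm and emission at 610 nm. The construct is suited to use as a red fluorescent marker for visualizing CD36 distribution and membrane localization in live or fixed mammalian cells by fluorescence microscopy.
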