Addgene plasmid #55011: mCherry-CD36-C-10
Purpose: Localization: Membrane, Excitation: 587, Emission: 610
Depositing lab: Michael Davidson. Depositing organization: Florida State University, Tallahassee.
Backbone
  Vector backbone: mCherry-C1
  Backbone size w/o insert (bp): 4750
  Vector type: Mammalian Expression
  Selectable markers: Neomycin (select with G418)
Growth in bacteria
  Bacterial resistance: Kanamycin, 50 μg/mL
  Growth temperature: 37°C
  Growth strain: DH5alpha
  Copy number: High Copy
Gene/Insert
  Gene/Insert name: CD36 (alt name: NM_001127444.1)
  Species: H. sapiens (human)
  Entrez Gene: CD36 (a.k.a. BDPLT10, CHDS7, FAT, GP3B, GP4, GPIV, PASIV, SCARB3)
  Promoter: CMV
  Tag / fusion protein: mCherry (N terminal on backbone)
  Cloning method: Unknown
  Sequencing primers: 5′ CMV-F; 3′ SV40pA-R
Terms and licenses: Academic/Nonprofit Terms; Industry Terms: Not Available to Industry
Depositor comments: . Excitation = 587; Emission = 610
How to cite: mCherry-CD36-C-10 was a gift from Michael Davidson (Addgene plasmid # 55011 ; http://n2t.net/addgene:55011 ; RRID:Addgene_55011)
