>Addgene plasmid #55011 | mCherry-CD36-C-10 | depositor partial sequence | sequence record 85398 | insert sequence
ATCCGCTAGCGCTACCGGTCGCCACCATGGTGAGCAAGGGCGAGGAGGATAACATGGCCATCATCAAGGA
GTTCATGCGCTTCAAGGTGCACATGGAGGGCTCCGTGAACGGCCACGAGTTCGAGATCGAGGGCGAGGGC
GAGGGCCGCCCCTACGAGGGCACCCAGACCGCCAAGCTGAAGGTGACCAAGGGTGGCCCCCTGCCCTTCG
CCTGGGACATCCTGTCCCCTCAGTTCATGTACGGCTCCAAGGCCTACGTGAAGCACCCCGCCGACATCCC
CGACTACTTGAAGCTGTCCTTCCCCGAGGGCTTCAAGTGGGAGCGCGTGATGAACTTCGAGGACGGCGGC
GTGGTGACCGTGACCCAGGACTCCTCCCTGCAGGACGGCGAGTTCATCTACAAGGTGAAGCTGCGCGGCA
CCAACTTCCCCTCCGACGGCCCCGTAATGCAGAAGAAGACCATGGGCTGGGAGGCCTCCTCCGAGCGGAT
GTACCCCGAGGACGGCGCCCTGAAGGGCGAGATCAAGCAGAGGCTGAAGCTGAAGGACGGCGGCCACTAC
GACGCTGAGGTCAAGACCACCTACAAGGCCAAGAAGCCCGTGCAGCTGCCCGGCGCCTACAACGTCAACA
TCAAGTTGGACATCACCTCCCACAACGAGGACTACACCATCGTGGAACAGTACGAACGCGCCGAGGGCCG
CCACTCCACCGGCGGCATGGACGAGCTGTACAAGTCCGGACTCAGATCTGGCAGCAGTGGAGGTGGCTGT
GACCGGAACTGTGGGCTCATCGCTGGGGCTGTCATTGGTGCTGTCCTGGCTGTGTTTGGAGGTATTCTAA
TGCCAGTTGGAGACCTGCTTATCCAGAAGACAATTAAAAAGCAAGTTGTCCTCGAAGAAGGTACAATTGC
TTTTAAAAATTGGGTTAAAACAGGCACAGAAGTTTACAGACAGTTTTGGATCTTTGATGTGCAAAATCCA
CAGGAAGTGATGATGAACAGCAGCAACATTCAAGTTAAGCAAAGAGGTCCTTATACGTACAGAGTTCGTT
TTCTAGCCAAGGAAAATGTAACCCAGGACGCTGAGGACAACACAGTCTCTTTCCTGCAGCCCAATGGTGC
CATCTTCGAACCTTCACTATCAGTTGGAACAGAGGCTGACAACTTCACAGTTCTCAATCTGGCTGTGGCA
GCTGCATCCCATATCTATCAAAATCAATTTGTTCAAATGATCCTCAATTCACTTATTAACAAGTCAAAAT
CTTCTATGTTCCAAGTCAGAACTTTGAGAGAACTGTTATGGGGCTATAGGGATCCATTTTTGAGTTTGGT
TCCGTACCCTGTTACTACCACAGTTGGTCTGTTTTATCCTTACAACAATACTGCAGATGGAGTTTATAAA
GTTTTCAATGGAAAAGATAACATAAGTAAAGTTGCCATAATCGACACATATAAAGGTAAAAGGAATCTGT
CCTATTGGGAAAGTCACTGCGACATGATTAATGGTACAGATGCAGCCTCATTTCCACCTTTTGTTGAGAA
AAGCCAGGTATTGCAGTTCTTTTCTTCTGATATTTGCAGGTCAATCTATGCTGTATTTGAATCCGACGTT
AATCTGAAAGGAATCCCTGTGTATAGATTTGTTCTTCCATCCAAGGCCTTTGCCTCTCCAGTTGAAAACC
CAGACAACTATTGTTTCTGCACAGAAAAAATTATCTCAAAAAATTGTACATCATATGGTGTGCTAGACAT
CAGCAAATGCAAAGAAGGGAGACCTGTGTACATTTCACTTCCTCATTTTCTGTATGCAAGTCCTGATGTT
TCAGAACCTATTGATGGATTAAACCCAAATGAAGAAGAACATAGGACATACTTGGATATTGAACCTATAA
CTGGATTCACTTTACAATTTGCAAAACGGCTGCAGGTCAACCTATTGGTCAAGCCATCAGAAAAAATTCA
AGTATTAAAGAATCTGAAGAGGAACTATATTGTGCCTATTCTTTGGCTTAATGAGACTGGGACCATTGGT
GATGAGAAGGCAAACATGTTCAGAAGTCAAGTAACTGGAAAAATAAACCTCCTTGGCCTGATAGAAATGA
TCTTACTCAGTGTTGGTGTGGTGATGTTTGTTGCTTTTATGATTTCATATTGTGCATGCAGATCGAAAAC
AATAAAATAAGAATTCTGCAGTCGACGGTACCGCGGGCCCGGGATCCACCGGATCTAAGATAACTGATCA
TAATCAGCCATACCACATTT
